>Addgene plasmid #189773 | pmScarlet3-Giantin_C1 | addgene full sequence | sequence record 376489 | Addgene NGS Result
CGCCTCGGCCTCTGAGCTATTCCAGAAGTAGTGAGGAGGCTTTTTTGGAGGCCTAGGCTTTTGCAAAGAT
CGATCAAGAGACAGGATGAGGATCGTTTCGCATGATTGAACAAGATGGATTGCACGCAGGTTCTCCGGCC
GCTTGGGTGGAGAGGCTATTCGGCTATGACTGGGCACAACAGACAATCGGCTGCTCTGATGCCGCCGTGT
TCCGGCTGTCAGCGCAGGGGCGCCCGGTTCTTTTTGTCAAGACCGACCTGTCCGGTGCCCTGAATGAACT
GCAAGACGAGGCAGCGCGGCTATCGTGGCTGGCCACGACGGGCGTTCCTTGCGCAGCTGTGCTCGACGTT
GTCACTGAAGCGGGAAGGGACTGGCTGCTATTGGGCGAAGTGCCGGGGCAGGATCTCCTGTCATCTCACC
TTGCTCCTGCCGAGAAAGTATCCATCATGGCTGATGCAATGCGGCGGCTGCATACGCTTGATCCGGCTAC
CTGCCCATTCGACCACCAAGCGAAACATCGCATCGAGCGAGCACGTACTCGGATGGAAGCCGGTCTTGTC
GATCAGGATGATCTGGACGAAGAGCATCAGGGGCTCGCGCCAGCCGAACTGTTCGCCAGGCTCAAGGCGA
GCATGCCCGACGGCGAGGATCTCGTCGTGACCCATGGCGATGCCTGCTTGCCGAATATCATGGTGGAAAA
TGGCCGCTTTTCTGGATTCATCGACTGTGGCCGGCTGGGTGTGGCGGACCGCTATCAGGACATAGCGTTG
GCTACCCGTGATATTGCTGAAGAGCTTGGCGGCGAATGGGCTGACCGCTTCCTCGTGCTTTACGGTATCG
CCGCTCCCGATTCGCAGCGCATCGCCTTCTATCGCCTTCTTGACGAGTTCTTCTGAGCGGGACTCTGGGG
TTCGAAATGACCGACCAAGCGACGCCCAACCTGCCATCACGAGATTTCGATTCCACCGCCGCCTTCTATG
AAAGGTTGGGCTTCGGAATCGTTTTCCGGGACGCCGGCTGGATGATCCTCCAGCGCGGGGATCTCATGCT
GGAGTTCTTCGCCCACCCTAGGGGGAGGCTAACTGAAACACGGAAGGAGACAATACCGGAAGGAACCCGC
GCTATGACGGCAATAAAAAGACAGAATAAAACGCACGGTGTTGGGTCGTTTGTTCATAAACGCGGGGTTC
GGTCCCAGGGCTGGCACTCTGTCGATACCCCACCGAGACCCCATTGGGGCCAATACGCCCGCGTTTCTTC
CTTTTCCCCACCCCACCCCCCAAGTTCGGGTGAAGGCCCAGGGCTCGCAGCCAACGTCGGGGCGGCAGGC
CCTGCCATAGCCTCAGGTTACTCATATATACTTTAGATTGATTTAAAACTTCATTTTTAATTTAAAAGGA
TCTAGGTGAAGATCCTTTTTGATAATCTCATGACCAAAATCCCTTAACGTGAGTTTTCGTTCCACTGAGC
GTCAGACCCCGTAGAAAAGATCAAAGGATCTTCTTGAGATCCTTTTTTTCTGCGCGTAATCTGCTGCTTG
CAAACAAAAAAACCACCGCTACCAGCGGTGGTTTGTTTGCCGGATCAAGAGCTACCAACTCTTTTTCCGA
AGGTAACTGGCTTCAGCAGAGCGCAGATACCAAATACTGTTCTTCTAGTGTAGCCGTAGTTAGGCCACCA
CTTCAAGAACTCTGTAGCACCGCCTACATACCTCGCTCTGCTAATCCTGTTACCAGTGGCTGCTGCCAGT
GGCGATAAGTCGTGTCTTACCGGGTTGGACTCAAGACGATAGTTACCGGATAAGGCGCAGCGGTCGGGCT
GAACGGGGGGTTCGTGCACACAGCCCAGCTTGGAGCGAACGACCTACACCGAACTGAGATACCTACAGCG
TGAGCTATGAGAAAGCGCCACGCTTCCCGAAGGGAGAAAGGCGGACAGGTATCCGGTAAGCGGCAGGGTC
GGAACAGGAGAGCGCACGAGGGAGCTTCCAGGGGGAAACGCCTGGTATCTTTATAGTCCTGTCGGGTTTC
GCCACCTCTGACTTGAGCGTCGATTTTTGTGATGCTCGTCAGGGGGGCGGAGCCTATGGAAAAACGCCAG
CAACGCGGCCTTTTTACGGTTCCTGGCCTTTTGCTGGCCTTTTGCTCACATGTTCTTTCCTGCGTTATCC
CCTGATTCTGTGGATAACCGTATTACCGCCATGCATTAGTTATTAATAGTAATCAATTACGGGGTCATTA
GTTCATAGCCCATATATGGAGTTCCGCGTTACATAACTTACGGTAAATGGCCCGCCTGGCTGACCGCCCA
ACGACCCCCGCCCATTGACGTCAATAATGACGTATGTTCCCATAGTAACGCCAATAGGGACTTTCCATTG
ACGTCAATGGGTGGAGTATTTACGGTAAACTGCCCACTTGGCAGTACATCAAGTGTATCATATGCCAAGT
ACGCCCCCTATTGACGTCAATGACGGTAAATGGCCCGCCTGGCATTATGCCCAGTACATGACCTTATGGG
ACTTTCCTACTTGGCAGTACATCTACGTATTAGTCATCGCTATTACCATGGTGATGCGGTTTTGGCAGTA
CATCAATGGGCGTGGATAGCGGTTTGACTCACGGGGATTTCCAAGTCTCCACCCCATTGACGTCAATGGG
AGTTTGTTTTGGCACCAAAATCAACGGGACTTTCCAAAATGTCGTAACAACTCCGCCCCATTGACGCAAA
TGGGCGGTAGGCGTGTACGGTGGGAGGTCTATATAAGCAGAGCTGGTTTAGTGAACCGTCAGATCCGCTA
GCGCTACCGGTCGCCACCATGGATAGCACCGAGGCAGTGATCAAGGAGTTCATGCGGTTCAAGGTGCACA
TGGAGGGCTCCATGAACGGCCACGAGTTCGAGATCGAGGGCGAGGGCGAGGGCCGCCCCTACGAGGGCAC
CCAGACCGCCAAGCTGAGGGTGACCAAGGGTGGCCCCCTGCCCTTCTCCTGGGACATCCTGTCCCCTCAG
TTCATGTACGGCTCCAGGGCCTTCACGAAGCACCCCGCCGACATCCCCGACTACTGGAAGCAGTCCTTCC
CCGAGGGCTTCAAGTGGGAGCGCGTGATGAACTTCGAGGACGGCGGCGCCGTGTCCGTGGCCCAGGACAC
CTCCCTGGAGGACGGCACCCTGATCTACAAGGTGAAGCTCCGCGGCACCAACTTCCCTCCTGACGGCCCC
GTAATGCAGAAGAAGACAATGGGCTGGGAAGCATCCACCGAGCGGTTGTACCCCGAGGACGTCGTGCTGA
AGGGCGACATTAAGATGGCCCTGCGCCTGAAGGACGGCGGCCGCTACCTGGCGGACTTCAAGACCACCTA
CAGGGCCAAGAAGCCCGTGCAGATGCCCGGCGCCTTCAACATCGACCGCAAGTTGGACATCACATCCCAC
AACGAGGACTACACCGTGGTGGAACAGTACGAACGCTCCGTGGCCCGCCACTCCACCGGCGGCTCCGGTG
GCTCCTTGTACAAGTCCGGACTCAGATCTCGAGGAGAACCGCAGCAAAGCTTTTCTGAAGCTCAGCAGCA
GCTATGCAACACCAGACAGGAAGTGAATGAATTAAGGAAGCTGCTGGAAGAAGAACGAGACCAAAGAGTG
GCTGCTGAGAATGCTCTCTCTGTGGCCGAGGAGCAGATCAGACGGTTAGAGCACAGTGAATGGGACTCTT
CCCGGACTCCTATCATTGGCTCCTGTGGCACTCAGGAGCAGGCACTGTTAATAGATCTTACAAGCAACAG
TTGTCGAAGGACCCGGAGTGGCGTTGGATGGAAGCGAGTCCTGCGTTCACTCTGTCATTCACGGACCCGA
GTGCCACTTCTAGCAGCCATCTACTTTCTAATGATTCATGTCCTGCTCATTCTGTGTTTTACGGGCCATC
TATAGGGATCCACCGGATCTAGATAACTGATCATAATCAGCCATACCACATTTGTAGAGGTTTTACTTGC
TTTAAAAAACCTCCCACACCTCCCCCTGAACCTGAAACATAAAATGAATGCAATTGTTGTTGTTAACTTG
TTTATTGCAGCTTATAATGGTTACAAATAAAGCAATAGCATCACAAATTTCACAAATAAAGCATTTTTTT
CACTGCATTCTAGTTGTGGTTTGTCCAAACTCATCAATGTATCTTAAGGCGTAAATTGTAAGCGTTAATA
TTTTGTTAAAATTCGCGTTAAATTTTTGTTAAATCAGCTCATTTTTTAACCAATAGGCCGAAATCGGCAA
AATCCCTTATAAATCAAAAGAATAGACCGAGATAGGGT
[37 nt withheld, positions 4309-4345]
AAAGAACGTGGACTCCAACGTCAAAGG
[49 nt withheld, positions 4373-4421]
T
[91 nt withheld, positions 4423-4513]
G
[124 nt withheld, positions 4515-4638]
CAGGTGGCACTTTTCGGGGAAATGTGCGCGGAACCCCTATTTGTTTATTTTTCTAAATACATTCAAATAT
GTATCCGCTCATGAGACAATAACCCTGATAAATGCTTCAATAATATTGAAAAAGGAAGAGTCCTGAGGCG
GAAAGAACCAGCTGTGGAATGTGTGTCAGTTAGGGTGTGGAAAGTCCCCAGGCTCCCCAGCAGGCAGAAG
TATGCAAAGCATGCATCTCAATTAGTCAGCAACCAGGTGTGGAAAGTCCCCAGGCTCCCCAGCAGGCAGA
AGTATGCAAAGCATGCATCTCAATTAGTCAGCAACCATAGTCCCGCCCCTAACTCCGCCCATCCCGCCCC
TAACTCCGCCCAGTTCCGCCCATTCTCCGCCCCATGGCTGACTAATTTTTTTTATTTATGCAGAGGCCGA
GGC
Features (pLannotate 1.2.2; 15 found; start..end, strand, type, name):
    102..896     +  CDS            NeoR/KanR: aminoglycoside phosphotransferase from Tn5; aph(3')-II (or nptII); confers resistance to neomycin, kanamycin, and G418 (Geneticin®)
    917..1069    +  CDS            ble (fragment): BLE_KLEPN - Experimental evidence at protein level: Swiss-Prot protein existence level 1. Binding protein with a strong affinity to the bleomycin family of antibiotics. Binds to CL990; an antimitotic-antibiotic compound. From Klebsiella pneumoniae.
   1128..1175    +  polyA_signal   HSV TK poly(A) signal: herpes simplex virus thymidine kinase polyadenylation signal (Cole and Stacy, 1985)
   1266..1282    -  polyA_signal   bGH poly(A) signal (fragment): bovine growth hormone polyadenylation signal
   1504..2092    +  rep_origin     ori: high-copy-number ColE1/pMB1/pBR322/pUC origin of replication
   2267..2570    +  enhancer       CMV enhancer: human cytomegalovirus immediate early enhancer
   2571..2774    +  promoter       CMV promoter: human cytomegalovirus (CMV) immediate early promoter
   2819..3489    +  CDS            mScarlet-2I (fragment): mScarlet-I derivative in which the N- and C-termini have been modified to reduce cytotoxicity (Valbuena et al., 2020) preserves the original mammalian codon optimization
   3515..3533    +  misc_feature   MCS (fragment): multiple cloning site
   3536..3922    +  CDS            GOLGB1 (fragment): GOGB1_HUMAN - Experimental evidence at protein level: Swiss-Prot protein existence level 1. May participate in forming intercisternal cross-bridges of the Golgi complex. From Homo sapiens (Human).
   3948..4032    +  CDS            large T antigen (fragment): large T antigen from SV40 (simian virus 40)
   4055..4176    +  polyA_signal   SV40 poly(A) signal: SV40 polyadenylation signal
   4210..4638    -  rep_origin     f1 ori (sequence partly withheld): f1 bacteriophage origin of replication; arrow indicates direction of (+) strand synthesis
   4665..4769    +  promoter       AmpR promoter: bla
   4771..67      +  promoter       SV40 promoter (across the origin): SV40 enhancer and early promoter
