[The description below was written by a language model from this plasmid's Addgene catalogue record and pLannotate feature annotations shown in this document.]
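Description:
pmScarlet3-Giantin_C1 is a mammalian expression plasmid of about 5.1 kb, built on a C1-type backbone in which the fluorescent protein sits upstream of the cloning site so that the partner protein is fused to its C-terminus. It is maintained in E. coli at high copy from a ColE1/pUC-type origin and selected with kanamycin. The resistance cassette is the dual-purpose NeoR/KanR gene (Tn5 aminoglycoside phosphotransferase). This gene is driven by a bacterial AmpR (bla) promoter placed next to the SV40 enhancer/early promoter and terminated by the HSV TK polyadenylation signal, so the same gene can also confer G418 resistance in mammalian cells. An f1 origin is also present. The short ble, bGH poly(A) and SV40 large T antigen hits in the annotation are small fragments, most likely residual backbone sequence or partial matches rather than functional elements.

The payload is a single open reading frame under the human CMV immediate-early enhancer and promoter, ending at the SV40 polyadenylation signal. The red fluorescent protein mScarlet3 comes first; the automated annotation labels it as a fragment of the related mScarlet-2I, presumably because of sequence similarity. After a short remnant of the multiple cloning site comes a roughly 390 bp fragment of human GOLGB1, the gene encoding giantin, a Golgi-resident protein. Only part of giantin is included, not the full-length protein, and the record does not specify which region it corresponds to. The fusion is intended to target mScarlet3 to the Golgi apparatus, giving a red fluorescent organelle marker for imaging in transfected mammalian cells. It was deposited alongside the work describing mScarlet3 as a bright, fast-maturing red fluorescent protein.
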