Addgene plasmid #189773: pmScarlet3-Giantin_C1
Purpose: Construct for labelling Golgi apparatus in mammalian cells using mScarlet3-Giantin fusion
Depositing lab: Dorus Gadella. Depositing organization: University of Amsterdam. Publication: mScarlet3: a brilliant and fast-maturing red fluorescent protein. Gadella TWJ Jr, van Weeren L, Stouthamer J, Hink MA, Wolters AHG, Giepmans BNG, Aumonier S, Dupuy J, Royant A. Nat Methods. 2023 Apr;20(4):541-545. doi: 10.1038/s41592-023-01809-y. Epub 2023 Mar 27. PubMed 36973546.
Backbone
  Vector backbone: pC1
  Vector type: Mammalian Expression
Growth in bacteria
  Bacterial resistance: Kanamycin, 50 μg/mL
  Growth temperature: 37°C
  Growth strain: DH5alpha
  Copy number: High Copy
Gene/Insert
  Gene/Insert name: mScarlet3-Giantin
  Species: Synthetic
  Promoter: CMV
  Cloning method: Restriction Enzyme; 5′ cloning site unknown (unknown if destroyed)
Terms and licenses: Academic/Nonprofit Terms; Industry Terms: Not Available to Industry
How to cite: pmScarlet3-Giantin_C1 was a gift from Dorus Gadella (Addgene plasmid # 189773 ; http://n2t.net/addgene:189773 ; RRID:Addgene_189773)
